Addgene plasmid #120169: Strep-KIFC1*-mCh
Purpose: Expresses a chimera of streptavidin, a KIFC1-based retrograde motor and mCherry (fluorescent tag)
Depositing lab: Juan Bonifacino. Publication: Reversible association with motor proteins (RAMP): A streptavidin-based method to manipulate organelle positioning. Guardia CM, De Pace R, Sen A, Saric A, Jarnik M, Kolin DA, Kunwar A, Bonifacino JS. PLoS Biol. 2019 May 17;17(5):e3000279. doi: 10.1371/journal.pbio.3000279. eCollection 2019 May. PubMed 31100061.
Backbone
  Vector backbone: pmCherry-N1
  Backbone manufacturer: Clontech
  Backbone size w/o insert (bp): 4711
  Total vector size (bp): 6856
  Vector type: Mammalian Expression
  Selectable markers: Neomycin (select with G418)
Growth in bacteria
  Bacterial resistance: Kanamycin, 50 μg/mL
  Growth temperature: 37°C
  Growth strain: DH5alpha
  Copy number: High Copy
Gene/Insert
  Gene/Insert name: kinesin family member C1 (alt name: KIFC1)
  Species: H. sapiens (human)
  Insert size (bp): 2145
  Mutation: Truncated KIFC1: 125-673 aa
  GenBank ID: NM_002263
  Entrez Gene: KIFC1 (a.k.a. HSET, KNSL2)
  Promoter: CMV
  Tag / fusion protein: Streptavidin (N terminal on insert); mCherry (C terminal on backbone)
  Cloning method: Gibson Cloning
  Sequencing primers: 5′ CMV fwd; 3′ mChN1 rev
Terms and licenses: Academic/Nonprofit Terms; Industry Terms: Not Available to Industry
How to cite: Strep-KIFC1*-mCh was a gift from Juan Bonifacino (Addgene plasmid # 120169 ; http://n2t.net/addgene:120169 ; RRID:Addgene_120169)
