[The description below was written by a language model from this plasmid's Addgene catalogue record and pLannotate feature annotations shown in this document.]
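Description:
Strep-KIFC1*-mCh is a mammalian expression plasmid built on the Clontech pmCherry-N1 backbone, about 6.86 kb in total. It is maintained in E. coli through a high-copy ColE1/pUC-type origin and also carries an f1 phage origin. A single Tn5 aminoglycoside phosphotransferase gene (NeoR/KanR) serves both hosts. A bacterial (bla-type) promoter drives it for kanamycin selection, and the SV40 enhancer/early promoter drives it for G418 selection of transfected mammalian cells, with an HSV TK polyadenylation signal downstream. The short ble, bGH poly(A) and SV40 large T antigen fragments flagged by the annotation appear to be partial matches within backbone sequence rather than functional parts.

The payload is one open reading frame under the CMV immediate-early enhancer and promoter, terminated by the SV40 poly(A) signal. It encodes streptavidin at the N-terminus, a truncated human KIFC1 (residues 125–673 of the kinesin also known as HSET/KNSL2), and mCherry at the C-terminus supplied by the backbone. The insert was assembled by Gibson cloning. Streptavidin is not called by the automated annotation, but an unannotated stretch between the upstream multiple cloning site remnant and the KIFC1 segment is where it would be expected to lie. KIFC1 is a minus-end-directed microtubule motor, so the chimera acts as a fluorescently trackable retrograde motor carrying a streptavidin handle.

According to the associated publication title, it belongs to a streptavidin-based system for reversibly associating organelles with motor proteins to manipulate organelle positioning. The record does not describe the partner constructs. The depositor and repository sequences differ by only two nucleotides in length and give essentially identical feature maps.
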