Features (pLannotate 1.2.2; 16 found; start..end, strand, type, name):
    445..597     +  CDS            ble (fragment): BLE_KLEPN - Experimental evidence at protein level: Swiss-Prot protein existence level 1. Binding protein with a strong affinity to the bleomycin family of antibiotics. Binds to CL990; an antimitotic-antibiotic compound. From Klebsiella pneumoniae.
    656..703     +  polyA_signal   HSV TK poly(A) signal: herpes simplex virus thymidine kinase polyadenylation signal (Cole and Stacy, 1985)
    794..810     -  polyA_signal   bGH poly(A) signal (fragment): bovine growth hormone polyadenylation signal
   1032..1620    +  rep_origin     ori: high-copy-number ColE1/pMB1/pBR322/pUC origin of replication
   1795..2098    +  enhancer       CMV enhancer: human cytomegalovirus immediate early enhancer
   2099..2302    +  promoter       CMV promoter: human cytomegalovirus (CMV) immediate early promoter
   2325..2357    +  misc_feature   MCS (fragment): multiple cloning site
   2735..4501    +  CDS            KIFC1 (fragment): KIFC1_HUMAN - Also known as HSET, KNSL2. Experimental evidence at protein level: Swiss-Prot protein existence level 1. Minus end-directed microtubule-dependent motor required for bipolar spindle formation (PubMed:15843429). May contribute to movement of early endocytic vesicles (By similarity). Regulates cilium formation and structure (By similarity). From Homo sapiens (Human).
   4502..4533    +  misc_feature   MCS (fragment): multiple cloning site
   4547..5257    +  CDS            mCherry: monomeric derivative of DsRed fluorescent protein (Shaner et al., 2004) mammalian codon-optimized
   5272..5355    +  CDS            large T antigen (fragment): large T antigen from SV40 (simian virus 40)
   5378..5499    +  polyA_signal   SV40 poly(A) signal: SV40 polyadenylation signal
   5533..5961    -  rep_origin     f1 ori (sequence partly withheld): f1 bacteriophage origin of replication; arrow indicates direction of (+) strand synthesis
   5988..6092    +  promoter       AmpR promoter: bla
   6094..6451    +  promoter       SV40 promoter: SV40 enhancer and early promoter
   6486..424     +  CDS            NeoR/KanR (across the origin): aminoglycoside phosphotransferase from Tn5; aph(3')-II (or nptII); confers resistance to neomycin, kanamycin, and G418 (Geneticin®)
>Addgene plasmid #120169 | Strep-KIFC1*-mCh | depositor full sequence | sequence record 227829 | Strep-KIFC1*-mCh sequence 6856 bps
TACGCTTGATCCGGCTACCTGCCCATTCGACCACCAAGCGAAACATCGCATCGAGCGAGCACGTACTCGG
ATGGAAGCCGGTCTTGTCGATCAGGATGATCTGGACGAAGAGCATCAGGGGCTCGCGCCAGCCGAACTGT
TCGCCAGGCTCAAGGCGAGCATGCCCGACGGCGAGGATCTCGTCGTGACCCATGGCGATGCCTGCTTGCC
GAATATCATGGTGGAAAATGGCCGCTTTTCTGGATTCATCGACTGTGGCCGGCTGGGTGTGGCGGACCGC
TATCAGGACATAGCGTTGGCTACCCGTGATATTGCTGAAGAGCTTGGCGGCGAATGGGCTGACCGCTTCC
TCGTGCTTTACGGTATCGCCGCTCCCGATTCGCAGCGCATCGCCTTCTATCGCCTTCTTGACGAGTTCTT
CTGAGCGGGACTCTGGGGTTCGAAATGACCGACCAAGCGACGCCCAACCTGCCATCACGAGATTTCGATT
CCACCGCCGCCTTCTATGAAAGGTTGGGCTTCGGAATCGTTTTCCGGGACGCCGGCTGGATGATCCTCCA
GCGCGGGGATCTCATGCTGGAGTTCTTCGCCCACCCTAGGGGGAGGCTAACTGAAACACGGAAGGAGACA
ATACCGGAAGGAACCCGCGCTATGACGGCAATAAAAAGACAGAATAAAACGCACGGTGTTGGGTCGTTTG
TTCATAAACGCGGGGTTCGGTCCCAGGGCTGGCACTCTGTCGATACCCCACCGAGACCCCATTGGGGCCA
ATACGCCCGCGTTTCTTCCTTTTCCCCACCCCACCCCCCAAGTTCGGGTGAAGGCCCAGGGCTCGCAGCC
AACGTCGGGGCGGCAGGCCCTGCCATAGCCTCAGGTTACTCATATATACTTTAGATTGATTTAAAACTTC
ATTTTTAATTTAAAAGGATCTAGGTGAAGATCCTTTTTGATAATCTCATGACCAAAATCCCTTAACGTGA
GTTTTCGTTCCACTGAGCGTCAGACCCCGTAGAAAAGATCAAAGGATCTTCTTGAGATCCTTTTTTTCTG
CGCGTAATCTGCTGCTTGCAAACAAAAAAACCACCGCTACCAGCGGTGGTTTGTTTGCCGGATCAAGAGC
TACCAACTCTTTTTCCGAAGGTAACTGGCTTCAGCAGAGCGCAGATACCAAATACTGTTCTTCTAGTGTA
GCCGTAGTTAGGCCACCACTTCAAGAACTCTGTAGCACCGCCTACATACCTCGCTCTGCTAATCCTGTTA
CCAGTGGCTGCTGCCAGTGGCGATAAGTCGTGTCTTACCGGGTTGGACTCAAGACGATAGTTACCGGATA
AGGCGCAGCGGTCGGGCTGAACGGGGGGTTCGTGCACACAGCCCAGCTTGGAGCGAACGACCTACACCGA
ACTGAGATACCTACAGCGTGAGCTATGAGAAAGCGCCACGCTTCCCGAAGGGAGAAAGGCGGACAGGTAT
CCGGTAAGCGGCAGGGTCGGAACAGGAGAGCGCACGAGGGAGCTTCCAGGGGGAAACGCCTGGTATCTTT
ATAGTCCTGTCGGGTTTCGCCACCTCTGACTTGAGCGTCGATTTTTGTGATGCTCGTCAGGGGGGCGGAG
CCTATGGAAAAACGCCAGCAACGCGGCCTTTTTACGGTTCCTGGCCTTTTGCTGGCCTTTTGCTCACATG
TTCTTTCCTGCGTTATCCCCTGATTCTGTGGATAACCGTATTACCGCCATGCATTAGTTATTAATAGTAA
TCAATTACGGGGTCATTAGTTCATAGCCCATATATGGAGTTCCGCGTTACATAACTTACGGTAAATGGCC
CGCCTGGCTGACCGCCCAACGACCCCCGCCCATTGACGTCAATAATGACGTATGTTCCCATAGTAACGCC
AATAGGGACTTTCCATTGACGTCAATGGGTGGAGTATTTACGGTAAACTGCCCACTTGGCAGTACATCAA
GTGTATCATATGCCAAGTACGCCCCCTATTGACGTCAATGACGGTAAATGGCCCGCCTGGCATTATGCCC
AGTACATGACCTTATGGGACTTTCCTACTTGGCAGTACATCTACGTATTAGTCATCGCTATTACCATGGT
GATGCGGTTTTGGCAGTACATCAATGGGCGTGGATAGCGGTTTGACTCACGGGGATTTCCAAGTCTCCAC
CCCATTGACGTCAATGGGAGTTTGTTTTGGCACCAAAATCAACGGGACTTTCCAAAATGTCGTAACAACT
CCGCCCCATTGACGCAAATGGGCGGTAGGCGTGTACGGTGGGAGGTCTATATAAGCAGAGCTGGTTTAGT
GAACCGTCAGATCCGCTAGCGCTACCGGACTCAGATCTCGAGCTCAATGGACCCTAGCAAAGACTCAAAA
GCTCAGGTGTCCGCTGCCGAGGCTGGCATTACTGGAACATGGTACAATCAGCTCGGGAGCACCTTTATTG
TGACTGCTGGAGCCGATGGAGCCCTCACCGGAACATACGAATCTGCTGTGGGAAACGCCGAATCACGGTA
CGTCCTCACTGGCCGATACGATAGTGCCCCTGCCACCGACGGATCTGGGACTGCCCTGGGATGGACTGTC
GCTTGGAAAAACAACTACCGGAATGCTCATTCTGCCACAACATGGAGTGGACAGTACGTGGGAGGCGCTG
AGGCTAGAATCAATACACAGTGGCTGCTCACATCTGGCACAACCGAGGCAAATGCTTGGAAATCCACCCT
GGTGGGACATGACACATTCACCAAAGTGAAACCCTCCGCCGCTTCAATCGATGCCGCCAAAAAAGCCGGA
GTCAACAACGGCAATCCTCTGGATGCCGTCCAGCAGGGTAGCGGCAGCGGTAGCATGGCAGGAGGGAAGA
AACCCAGCAAACGTCCAGCCTGGGACTTAAAGGGTCAGTTATGTGACCTAAATGCAGAACTAAAACGGTG
CCGTGAGAGGACTCAAACGTTGGACCAAGAGAACCAGCAGCTTCAGGACCAGCTCAGAGATGCCCAGCAG
CAGGTCAAGGCCCTGGGGACAGAGCGCACAACACTGGAGGGGCATTTAGCCAAGGTACAGGCCCAGGCTG
AGCAGGGCCAACAGGAGCTGAAGAACTTGCGTGCTTGTGTCCTGGAGCTGGAAGAGCGGCTGAGCACGCA
GGAGGGCTTGGTGCAAGAGCTTCAGAAAAAACAGGTGGAATTGCAGGAAGAACGGAGGGGACTGATGTCC
CAACTAGAGGAGAAGGAGAGGAGGCTGCAGACATCAGAAGCAGCCCTGTCAAGCAGCCAAGCAGAGGTGG
CATCTCTGCGGCAGGAGACTGTGGCCCAGGCAGCCTTACTGACTGAGCGGGAAGAACGTCTTCATGGGCT
AGAAATGGAGCGCCGGCGACTGCACAACCAGCTGCAGGAACTCAAGGGCAACATCCGTGTATTCTGCCGG
GTCCGCCCTGTCCTGCCGGGGGAGCCCACTCCACCCCCTGGCCTCCTCCTGTTTCCCTCTGGCCCTGGTG
GGCCCTCTGATCCTCCAACCCGCCTTAGCCTCTCCCGGTCTGACGAGCGGCGTGGGACCCTGAGTGGGGC
ACCAGCTCCCCCAACTCGCCATGATTTTTCCTTTGACCGGGTATTCCCACCAGGAAGTGGACAGGATGAA
GTGTTTGAAGAGATTGCCATGCTTGTCCAGTCAGCCCTGGATGGCTATCCAGTATGCATCTTTGCCTATG
GCCAGACAGGCAGTGGCAAGACCTTCACAATGGAGGGTGGGCCTGGGGGAGACCCCCAGTTGGAGGGGCT
GATCCCTCGGGCCCTGCGGCACCTCTTCTCTGTGGCTCAGGAGCTGAGTGGTCAGGGCTGGACCTACAGC
TTTGTAGCAAGCTACGTAGAGATCTACAATGAGACTGTCCGGGACCTGCTGGCCACTGGAACCCGGAAGG
GTCAAGGGGGCGAGTGTGAGATTCGCCGTGCAGGGCCAGGGAGTGAGGAGCTCACTGTCACCAATGCTCG
ATATGTCCCTGTCTCCTGTGAGAAAGAAGTGGACGCCCTGCTTCATCTGGCCCGCCAGAATCGGGCTGTG
GCCCGCACAGCCCAGAATGAACGGTCATCACGCAGCCACAGTGTATTCCAGCTACAGATTTCTGGGGAGC
ACTCCAGCCGAGGCCTGCAGTGTGGGGCCCCCCTCAGTCTTGTGGACCTGGCCGGGAGTGAGCGACTTGA
CCCCGGCTTAGCCCTCGGCCCCGGGGAGCGGGAACGCCTTCGGGAAACACAGGCCATTAACAGCAGCCTG
TCCACGCTGGGGCTGGTTATCATGGCCCTGAGCAACAAGGAGTCCCACGTGCCTTACCGGAACAGCAAAC
TGACCTACCTGCTGCAGAACTCTCTGGGTGGTAGTGCTAAGATGCTCATGTTTGTGAACATTTCTCCACT
GGAAGAGAACGTCTCCGAGTCCCTCAACTCTCTACGCTTTGCCTCCAAGGTGAACCAGTGTGTTATTGGT
ACTGCTCAGGCCAACAGGAAGCTGCAGTCGACGGTACCGCGGGCCCGGGATCCACCGGTCGCCACCATGG
TGAGCAAGGGCGAGGAGGATAACATGGCCATCATCAAGGAGTTCATGCGCTTCAAGGTGCACATGGAGGG
CTCCGTGAACGGCCACGAGTTCGAGATCGAGGGCGAGGGCGAGGGCCGCCCCTACGAGGGCACCCAGACC
GCCAAGCTGAAGGTGACCAAGGGTGGCCCCCTGCCCTTCGCCTGGGACATCCTGTCCCCTCAGTTCATGT
ACGGCTCCAAGGCCTACGTGAAGCACCCCGCCGACATCCCCGACTACTTGAAGCTGTCCTTCCCCGAGGG
CTTCAAGTGGGAGCGCGTGATGAACTTCGAGGACGGCGGCGTGGTGACCGTGACCCAGGACTCCTCCCTG
CAGGACGGCGAGTTCATCTACAAGGTGAAGCTGCGCGGCACCAACTTCCCCTCCGACGGCCCCGTAATGC
AGAAGAAGACCATGGGCTGGGAGGCCTCCTCCGAGCGGATGTACCCCGAGGACGGCGCCCTGAAGGGCGA
GATCAAGCAGAGGCTGAAGCTGAAGGACGGCGGCCACTACGACGCTGAGGTCAAGACCACCTACAAGGCC
AAGAAGCCCGTGCAGCTGCCCGGCGCCTACAACGTCAACATCAAGTTGGACATCACCTCCCACAACGAGG
ACTACACCATCGTGGAACAGTACGAACGCGCCGAGGGCCGCCACTCCACCGGCGGCATGGACGAGCTGTA
CAAGTAGCGGCCGCGACTCTAGATCATAATCAGCCATACCACATTTGTAGAGGTTTTACTTGCTTTAAAA
AACCTCCCACACCTCCCCCTGAACCTGAAACATAAAATGAATGCAATTGTTGTTGTTAACTTGTTTATTG
CAGCTTATAATGGTTACAAATAAAGCAATAGCATCACAAATTTCACAAATAAAGCATTTTTTTCACTGCA
TTCTAGTTGTGGTTTGTCCAAACTCATCAATGTATCTTAAGGCGTAAATTGTAAGCGTTAATATTTTGTT
AAAATTCGCGTTAAATTTTTGTTAAATCAGCTCATTTTTTAACCAATAGGCCGAAATCGGCAAAATCCCT
TATAAATCAAAAGAATAGACCGAGATAGGGT
[37 nt withheld, positions 5632-5668]
AAAGAACGTGGACTCCAACGTCAAAGG
[49 nt withheld, positions 5696-5744]
T
[91 nt withheld, positions 5746-5836]
G
[124 nt withheld, positions 5838-5961]
CAGGTGGCACTTTTCGGGGAAATGTGCGCGGAACCCCTATTTGTTTATTTTTCTAAATACATTCAAATAT
GTATCCGCTCATGAGACAATAACCCTGATAAATGCTTCAATAATATTGAAAAAGGAAGAGTCCTGAGGCG
GAAAGAACCAGCTGTGGAATGTGTGTCAGTTAGGGTGTGGAAAGTCCCCAGGCTCCCCAGCAGGCAGAAG
TATGCAAAGCATGCATCTCAATTAGTCAGCAACCAGGTGTGGAAAGTCCCCAGGCTCCCCAGCAGGCAGA
AGTATGCAAAGCATGCATCTCAATTAGTCAGCAACCATAGTCCCGCCCCTAACTCCGCCCATCCCGCCCC
TAACTCCGCCCAGTTCCGCCCATTCTCCGCCCCATGGCTGACTAATTTTTTTTATTTATGCAGAGGCCGA
GGCCGCCTCGGCCTCTGAGCTATTCCAGAAGTAGTGAGGAGGCTTTTTTGGAGGCCTAGGCTTTTGCAAA
GATCGATCAAGAGACAGGATGAGGATCGTTTCGCATGATTGAACAAGATGGATTGCACGCAGGTTCTCCG
GCCGCTTGGGTGGAGAGGCTATTCGGCTATGACTGGGCACAACAGACAATCGGCTGCTCTGATGCCGCCG
TGTTCCGGCTGTCAGCGCAGGGGCGCCCGGTTCTTTTTGTCAAGACCGACCTGTCCGGTGCCCTGAATGA
ACTGCAAGACGAGGCAGCGCGGCTATCGTGGCTGGCCACGACGGGCGTTCCTTGCGCAGCTGTGCTCGAC
GTTGTCACTGAAGCGGGAAGGGACTGGCTGCTATTGGGCGAAGTGCCGGGGCAGGATCTCCTGTCATCTC
ACCTTGCTCCTGCCGAGAAAGTATCCATCATGGCTGATGCAATGCGGCGGCTGCA
