Features (pLannotate 1.2.2; 16 found; start..end, strand, type, name):
    445..597     +  CDS            ble (fragment): BLE_KLEPN - Experimental evidence at protein level: Swiss-Prot protein existence level 1. Binding protein with a strong affinity to the bleomycin family of antibiotics. Binds to CL990; an antimitotic-antibiotic compound. From Klebsiella pneumoniae.
    656..703     +  polyA_signal   HSV TK poly(A) signal: herpes simplex virus thymidine kinase polyadenylation signal (Cole and Stacy, 1985)
    794..810     -  polyA_signal   bGH poly(A) signal (fragment): bovine growth hormone polyadenylation signal
   1032..1620    +  rep_origin     ori: high-copy-number ColE1/pMB1/pBR322/pUC origin of replication
   1795..2098    +  enhancer       CMV enhancer: human cytomegalovirus immediate early enhancer
   2099..2302    +  promoter       CMV promoter: human cytomegalovirus (CMV) immediate early promoter
   2325..2357    +  misc_feature   MCS (fragment): multiple cloning site
   2735..4501    +  CDS            KIFC1 (fragment): KIFC1_HUMAN - Also known as HSET, KNSL2. Experimental evidence at protein level: Swiss-Prot protein existence level 1. Minus end-directed microtubule-dependent motor required for bipolar spindle formation (PubMed:15843429). May contribute to movement of early endocytic vesicles (By similarity). Regulates cilium formation and structure (By similarity). From Homo sapiens (Human).
   4502..4533    +  misc_feature   MCS (fragment): multiple cloning site
   4547..5254    +  CDS            mCherry: mCherry is a basic (constitutively fluorescent) red fluorescent protein published in 2004, derived from Discosoma sp.. It is reported to be a very rapidly-maturing monomer with low acid sensitivity.
   5274..5357    +  CDS            large T antigen (fragment): large T antigen from SV40 (simian virus 40)
   5380..5501    +  polyA_signal   SV40 poly(A) signal: SV40 polyadenylation signal
   5535..5963    -  rep_origin     f1 ori (sequence partly withheld): f1 bacteriophage origin of replication; arrow indicates direction of (+) strand synthesis
   5990..6094    +  promoter       AmpR promoter: bla
   6096..6453    +  promoter       SV40 promoter: SV40 enhancer and early promoter
   6488..424     +  CDS            NeoR/KanR (across the origin): aminoglycoside phosphotransferase from Tn5; aph(3')-II (or nptII); confers resistance to neomycin, kanamycin, and G418 (Geneticin®)
>Addgene plasmid #120169 | Strep-KIFC1*-mCh | addgene full sequence | sequence record 251408 | Addgene NGS Result
TACGCTTGATCCGGCTACCTGCCCATTCGACCACCAAGCGAAACATCGCATCGAGCGAGCACGTACTCGG
ATGGAAGCCGGTCTTGTCGATCAGGATGATCTGGACGAAGAGCATCAGGGGCTCGCGCCAGCCGAACTGT
TCGCCAGGCTCAAGGCGAGCATGCCCGACGGCGAGGATCTCGTCGTGACCCATGGCGATGCCTGCTTGCC
GAATATCATGGTGGAAAATGGCCGCTTTTCTGGATTCATCGACTGTGGCCGGCTGGGTGTGGCGGACCGC
TATCAGGACATAGCGTTGGCTACCCGTGATATTGCTGAAGAGCTTGGCGGCGAATGGGCTGACCGCTTCC
TCGTGCTTTACGGTATCGCCGCTCCCGATTCGCAGCGCATCGCCTTCTATCGCCTTCTTGACGAGTTCTT
CTGAGCGGGACTCTGGGGTTCGAAATGACCGACCAAGCGACGCCCAACCTGCCATCACGAGATTTCGATT
CCACCGCCGCCTTCTATGAAAGGTTGGGCTTCGGAATCGTTTTCCGGGACGCCGGCTGGATGATCCTCCA
GCGCGGGGATCTCATGCTGGAGTTCTTCGCCCACCCTAGGGGGAGGCTAACTGAAACACGGAAGGAGACA
ATACCGGAAGGAACCCGCGCTATGACGGCAATAAAAAGACAGAATAAAACGCACGGTGTTGGGTCGTTTG
TTCATAAACGCGGGGTTCGGTCCCAGGGCTGGCACTCTGTCGATACCCCACCGAGACCCCATTGGGGCCA
ATACGCCCGCGTTTCTTCCTTTTCCCCACCCCACCCCCCAAGTTCGGGTGAAGGCCCAGGGCTCGCAGCC
AACGTCGGGGCGGCAGGCCCTGCCATAGCCTCAGGTTACTCATATATACTTTAGATTGATTTAAAACTTC
ATTTTTAATTTAAAAGGATCTAGGTGAAGATCCTTTTTGATAATCTCATGACCAAAATCCCTTAACGTGA
GTTTTCGTTCCACTGAGCGTCAGACCCCGTAGAAAAGATCAAAGGATCTTCTTGAGATCCTTTTTTTCTG
CGCGTAATCTGCTGCTTGCAAACAAAAAAACCACCGCTACCAGCGGTGGTTTGTTTGCCGGATCAAGAGC
TACCAACTCTTTTTCCGAAGGTAACTGGCTTCAGCAGAGCGCAGATACCAAATACTGTTCTTCTAGTGTA
GCCGTAGTTAGGCCACCACTTCAAGAACTCTGTAGCACCGCCTACATACCTCGCTCTGCTAATCCTGTTA
CCAGTGGCTGCTGCCAGTGGCGATAAGTCGTGTCTTACCGGGTTGGACTCAAGACGATAGTTACCGGATA
AGGCGCAGCGGTCGGGCTGAACGGGGGGTTCGTGCACACAGCCCAGCTTGGAGCGAACGACCTACACCGA
ACTGAGATACCTACAGCGTGAGCTATGAGAAAGCGCCACGCTTCCCGAAGGGAGAAAGGCGGACAGGTAT
CCGGTAAGCGGCAGGGTCGGAACAGGAGAGCGCACGAGGGAGCTTCCAGGGGGAAACGCCTGGTATCTTT
ATAGTCCTGTCGGGTTTCGCCACCTCTGACTTGAGCGTCGATTTTTGTGATGCTCGTCAGGGGGGCGGAG
CCTATGGAAAAACGCCAGCAACGCGGCCTTTTTACGGTTCCTGGCCTTTTGCTGGCCTTTTGCTCACATG
TTCTTTCCTGCGTTATCCCCTGATTCTGTGGATAACCGTATTACCGCCATGCATTAGTTATTAATAGTAA
TCAATTACGGGGTCATTAGTTCATAGCCCATATATGGAGTTCCGCGTTACATAACTTACGGTAAATGGCC
CGCCTGGCTGACCGCCCAACGACCCCCGCCCATTGACGTCAATAATGACGTATGTTCCCATAGTAACGCC
AATAGGGACTTTCCATTGACGTCAATGGGTGGAGTATTTACGGTAAACTGCCCACTTGGCAGTACATCAA
GTGTATCATATGCCAAGTACGCCCCCTATTGACGTCAATGACGGTAAATGGCCCGCCTGGCATTATGCCC
AGTACATGACCTTATGGGACTTTCCTACTTGGCAGTACATCTACGTATTAGTCATCGCTATTACCATGGT
GATGCGGTTTTGGCAGTACATCAATGGGCGTGGATAGCGGTTTGACTCACGGGGATTTCCAAGTCTCCAC
CCCATTGACGTCAATGGGAGTTTGTTTTGGCACCAAAATCAACGGGACTTTCCAAAATGTCGTAACAACT
CCGCCCCATTGACGCAAATGGGCGGTAGGCGTGTACGGTGGGAGGTCTATATAAGCAGAGCTGGTTTAGT
GAACCGTCAGATCCGCTAGCGCTACTGGACTCAGATCTCGAGCTCAATGGACCCTAGCAAAGACTCAAAA
GCTCAGGTGTCCGCTGCCGAGGCTGGCATTACTGGAACATGGTACAATCAGCTCGGGAGCACCTTTATTG
TGACTGCTGGAGCCGATGGAGCCCTCACCGGAACATACGAATCTGCTGTGGGAAACGCCGAATCACGGTA
CGTCCTCACTGGCCGATACGATAGTGCCCCTGCCACCGACGGATCTGGGACTGCCCTGGGATGGACTGTC
GCTTGGAAAAACAACTACCGGAATGCTCATTCTGCCACAACATGGAGTGGACAGTACGTGGGAGGCGCTG
AGGCTAGAATCAATACACAGTGGCTGCTCACATCTGGCACAACCGAGGCAAATGCTTGGAAATCCACCCT
GGTGGGACATGACACATTCACCAAAGTGAAACCCTCCGCCGCTTCAATCGATGCCGCCAAAAAAGCCGGA
GTCAACAACGGCAATCCTCTGGATGCCGTCCAGCAGGGTAGCGGCAGCGGTAGCATGGCAGGAGGGAAGA
AACCCAGCAAACGTCCAGCCTGGGACTTAAAGGGTCAGTTATGTGACCTAAATGCAGAACTAAAACGGTG
CCGTGAGAGGACTCAAACGTTGGACCAAGAGAACCAGCAGCTTCAGGACCAGCTCAGAGATGCCCAGCAG
CAGGTCAAGGCCCTGGGGACAGAGCGCACAACACTGGAGGGGCATTTAGCCAAGGTACAGGCCCAGGCTG
AGCAGGGCCAACAGGAGCTGAAGAACTTGCGTGCTTGTGTCCTGGAGCTGGAAGAGCGGCTGAGCACGCA
GGAGGGCTTGGTGCAAGAGCTTCAGAAAAAACAGGTGGAATTGCAGGAAGAACGGAGGGGACTGATGTCC
CAACTAGAGGAGAAGGAGAGGAGGCTGCAGACATCAGAAGCAGCCCTGTCAAGCAGCCAAGCAGAGGTGG
CATCTCTGCGGCAGGAGACTGTGGCCCAGGCAGCCTTACTGACTGAGCGGGAAGAACGTCTTCATGGGCT
AGAAATGGAGCGCCGGCGACTGCACAACCAGCTGCAGGAACTCAAGGGCAACATCCGTGTATTCTGCCGG
GTCCGCCCTGTCCTGCCGGGGGAGCCCACTCCACCCCCTGGCCTCCTCCTGTTTCCCTCTGGCCCTGGTG
GGCCCTCTGATCCTCCAACCCGCCTTAGCCTCTCCCGGTCTGACGAGCGGCGTGGGACCCTGAGTGGGGC
ACCAGCTCCCCCAACTCGCCATGATTTTTCCTTTGACCGGGTATTCCCACCAGGAAGTGGACAGGATGAA
GTGTTTGAAGAGATTGCCATGCTTGTCCAGTCAGCCCTGGATGGCTATCCAGTATGCATCTTTGCCTATG
GCCAGACAGGCAGTGGCAAGACCTTCACAATGGAGGGTGGGCCTGGGGGAGACCCCCAGTTGGAGGGGCT
GATCCCTCGGGCCCTGCGGCACCTCTTCTCTGTGGCTCAGGAGCTGAGTGGTCAGGGCTGGACCTACAGC
TTTGTAGCAAGCTACGTAGAGATCTACAATGAGACTGTCCGGGACCTGCTGGCCACTGGAACCCGGAAGG
GTCAAGGGGGCGAGTGTGAGATTCGCCGTGCAGGGCCAGGGAGTGAGGAGCTCACTGTCACCAATGCTCG
ATATGTCCCTGTCTCCTGTGAGAAAGAAGTGGACGCCCTGCTTCATCTGGCCCGCCAGAATCGGGCTGTG
GCCCGCACAGCCCAGAATGAACGGTCATCACGCAGCCACAGTGTATTCCAGCTACAGATTTCTGGGGAGC
ACTCCAGCCGAGGCCTGCAGTGTGGGGCCCCCCTCAGTCTTGTGGACCTGGCCGGGAGTGAGCGACTTGA
CCCCGGCTTAGCCCTCGGCCCCGGGGAGCGGGAACGCCTTCGGGAAACACAGGCCATTAACAGCAGCCTG
TCCACGCTGGGGCTGGTTATCATGGCCCTGAGCAACAAGGAGTCCCACGTGCCTTACCGGAACAGCAAAC
TGACCTACCTGCTGCAGAACTCTCTGGGTGGTAGTGCTAAGATGCTCATGTTTGTGAACATTTCTCCACT
GGAAGAGAACGTCTCCGAGTCCCTCAACTCTCTACGCTTTGCCTCCAAGGTGAACCAGTGTGTTATTGGT
ACTGCTCAGGCCAACAGGAAGCTGCAGTCGACGGTACCGCGGGCCCGGGATCCACCGGTCGCCACCATGG
TGAGCAAGGGCGAGGAGGATAACATGGCCATCATCAAGGAGTTCATGCGCTTCAAGGTGCACATGGAGGG
CTCCGTGAACGGCCACGAGTTCGAGATCGAGGGCGAGGGCGAGGGCCGCCCCTACGAGGGCACCCAGACC
GCCAAGCTGAAGGTGACCAAGGGTGGCCCCCTGCCCTTCGCCTGGGACATCCTGTCCCCTCAGTTCATGT
ACGGCTCCAAGGCCTACGTGAAGCACCCCGCCGACATCCCCGACTACTTGAAGCTGTCCTTCCCCGAGGG
CTTCAAGTGGGAGCGCGTGATGAACTTCGAGGACGGCGGCGTGGTGACCGTGACCCAGGACTCCTCCCTG
CAGGACGGCGAGTTCATCTACAAGGTGAAGCTGCGCGGCACCAACTTCCCCTCCGACGGCCCCGTAATGC
AGAAGAAGACCATGGGCTGGGAGGCCTCCTCCGAGCGGATGTACCCCGAGGACGGCGCCCTGAAGGGCGA
GATCAAGCAGAGGCTGAAGCTGAAGGACGGCGGCCACTACGACGCTGAGGTCAAGACCACCTACAAGGCC
AAGAAGCCCGTGCAGCTGCCCGGCGCCTACAACGTCAACATCAAGTTGGACATCACCTCCCACAACGAGG
ACTACACCATCGTGGAACAGTACGAACGCGCCGAGGGCCGCCACTCCACCGGCGGCATGGACGAGCTGTA
CAAGTAAAGCGGCCGCGACTCTAGATCATAATCAGCCATACCACATTTGTAGAGGTTTTACTTGCTTTAA
AAAACCTCCCACACCTCCCCCTGAACCTGAAACATAAAATGAATGCAATTGTTGTTGTTAACTTGTTTAT
TGCAGCTTATAATGGTTACAAATAAAGCAATAGCATCACAAATTTCACAAATAAAGCATTTTTTTCACTG
CATTCTAGTTGTGGTTTGTCCAAACTCATCAATGTATCTTAAGGCGTAAATTGTAAGCGTTAATATTTTG
TTAAAATTCGCGTTAAATTTTTGTTAAATCAGCTCATTTTTTAACCAATAGGCCGAAATCGGCAAAATCC
CTTATAAATCAAAAGAATAGACCGAGATAGGGT
[37 nt withheld, positions 5634-5670]
AAAGAACGTGGACTCCAACGTCAAAGG
[49 nt withheld, positions 5698-5746]
T
[91 nt withheld, positions 5748-5838]
G
[124 nt withheld, positions 5840-5963]
CAGGTGGCACTTTTCGGGGAAATGTGCGCGGAACCCCTATTTGTTTATTTTTCTAAATACATTCAAATAT
GTATCCGCTCATGAGACAATAACCCTGATAAATGCTTCAATAATATTGAAAAAGGAAGAGTCCTGAGGCG
GAAAGAACCAGCTGTGGAATGTGTGTCAGTTAGGGTGTGGAAAGTCCCCAGGCTCCCCAGCAGGCAGAAG
TATGCAAAGCATGCATCTCAATTAGTCAGCAACCAGGTGTGGAAAGTCCCCAGGCTCCCCAGCAGGCAGA
AGTATGCAAAGCATGCATCTCAATTAGTCAGCAACCATAGTCCCGCCCCTAACTCCGCCCATCCCGCCCC
TAACTCCGCCCAGTTCCGCCCATTCTCCGCCCCATGGCTGACTAATTTTTTTTATTTATGCAGAGGCCGA
GGCCGCCTCGGCCTCTGAGCTATTCCAGAAGTAGTGAGGAGGCTTTTTTGGAGGCCTAGGCTTTTGCAAA
GATCGATCAAGAGACAGGATGAGGATCGTTTCGCATGATTGAACAAGATGGATTGCACGCAGGTTCTCCG
GCCGCTTGGGTGGAGAGGCTATTCGGCTATGACTGGGCACAACAGACAATCGGCTGCTCTGATGCCGCCG
TGTTCCGGCTGTCAGCGCAGGGGCGCCCGGTTCTTTTTGTCAAGACCGACCTGTCCGGTGCCCTGAATGA
ACTGCAAGACGAGGCAGCGCGGCTATCGTGGCTGGCCACGACGGGCGTTCCTTGCGCAGCTGTGCTCGAC
GTTGTCACTGAAGCGGGAAGGGACTGGCTGCTATTGGGCGAAGTGCCGGGGCAGGATCTCCTGTCATCTC
ACCTTGCTCCTGCCGAGAAAGTATCCATCATGGCTGATGCAATGCGGCGGCTGCA
